Addgene plasmid #139284: cfmTurquoise-N
Purpose: Cys-free mTurquoise (improved ECFP) for extracellular FRET analysis. This variant contains the same set of mutations (C48S and C70M ) as cfSGFP2. Molecular brightness is similar to mTurquoise.
Depositing lab: Ikuo Wada. Depositing organization: Fukushima Medical University. Publication: Integrative genome analysis identified the KANNO blood group antigen as prion protein. Omae Y, Ito S, Takeuchi M, Isa K, Ogasawara K, Kawabata K, Oda A, Kaito S, Tsuneyama H, Uchikawa M, Wada I, Ohto H, Tokunaga K. Transfusion. 2019 Jul;59(7):2429-2435. doi: 10.1111/trf.15319. Epub 2019 Apr 24. PubMed 31020675.
Backbone
  Vector backbone: mTurquoise-N1
  Backbone manufacturer: Clontech
  Total vector size (bp): 4733
  Vector type: Mammalian Expression
  Selectable markers: Neomycin (select with G418)
Growth in bacteria
  Bacterial resistance: Kanamycin, 50 μg/mL
  Growth temperature: 37°C
  Growth strain: DH5alpha
  Copy number: High Copy
Gene/Insert
  Gene/Insert name: cfmTurquoise
  Species: Synthetic
  Insert size (bp): 720
  Mutation: Cys48Ser and Cys70/Met
  Tag / fusion protein: Multi-cloning sites (N terminal on insert)
Terms and licenses: Academic/Nonprofit Terms; Industry Terms: Not Available to Industry
How to cite: cfmTurquoise-N was a gift from Ikuo Wada (Addgene plasmid # 139284 ; http://n2t.net/addgene:139284 ; RRID:Addgene_139284)
