[The description below was written by a language model from this plasmid's Addgene catalogue record and pLannotate feature annotations shown in this document.]
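Description:
cfmTurquoise-N is a 4.7 kb mammalian expression plasmid built on the Clontech N1-style mTurquoise-N1 backbone. It is designed for making fusion proteins that carry a cysteine-free cyan fluorescent protein at their C-terminus. The human cytomegalovirus immediate-early enhancer and promoter drive transcription through a multiple cloning site that lies directly upstream of the 720 bp cfmTurquoise coding sequence, so a gene of interest cloned in frame is joined to the N-terminus of the fluorophore. An SV40 polyadenylation signal terminates the transcript. The insert is a synthetic derivative of mTurquoise, an improved monomeric ECFP, in which both cysteines are replaced (C48S and C70M). This is the same pair of substitutions used in cfSGFP2, and the record states that molecular brightness is similar to that of the parent mTurquoise.

The plasmid replicates in bacteria at high copy from a ColE1/pUC-type origin and also carries an f1 phage origin. A single Tn5 aminoglycoside phosphotransferase (NeoR/KanR) gene provides selection in both hosts. A bacterial bla promoter expresses it for kanamycin resistance in E. coli, and the SV40 enhancer/early promoter expresses it for G418 selection of transfected mammalian cells, with an HSV TK polyadenylation signal downstream. The short large T antigen, ble and bGH poly(A) fragments in the annotation look like partial sequence matches within the backbone rather than functional elements.

The stated purpose is extracellular FRET analysis. Removing the cysteines is generally understood to prevent aberrant disulfide bonding when fluorescent proteins are exposed to oxidising environments such as the secretory pathway or the cell surface. This makes the protein a suitable cyan FRET partner for tagging secreted or surface-displayed proteins.
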