Features (pLannotate 1.2.2; 15 found; start..end, strand, type, name):
      1..304     +  enhancer       CMV enhancer: human cytomegalovirus immediate early enhancer
    305..508     +  promoter       CMV promoter: human cytomegalovirus (CMV) immediate early promoter
    531..611     +  misc_feature   MCS: multiple cloning site
    619..1338    +  CDS            mTurquoise: enhanced monomeric variant of CFP (Goedhart et al., 2010) mammalian codon-optimized
   1355..1438    +  CDS            large T antigen (fragment): large T antigen from SV40 (simian virus 40)
   1461..1582    +  polyA_signal   SV40 poly(A) signal: SV40 polyadenylation signal
   1616..2044    -  rep_origin     f1 ori (sequence partly withheld): f1 bacteriophage origin of replication; arrow indicates direction of (+) strand synthesis
   2071..2175    +  promoter       AmpR promoter: bla
   2177..2534    +  promoter       SV40 promoter: SV40 enhancer and early promoter
   2569..3363    +  CDS            NeoR/KanR: aminoglycoside phosphotransferase from Tn5; aph(3')-II (or nptII); confers resistance to neomycin, kanamycin, and G418 (Geneticin®)
   3384..3536    +  CDS            ble (fragment): BLE_KLEPN - Experimental evidence at protein level: Swiss-Prot protein existence level 1. Binding protein with a strong affinity to the bleomycin family of antibiotics. Binds to CL990; an antimitotic-antibiotic compound. From Klebsiella pneumoniae.
   3595..3642    +  polyA_signal   HSV TK poly(A) signal: herpes simplex virus thymidine kinase polyadenylation signal (Cole and Stacy, 1985)
   3733..3749    -  polyA_signal   bGH poly(A) signal (fragment): bovine growth hormone polyadenylation signal
   3971..4559    +  rep_origin     ori: high-copy-number ColE1/pMB1/pBR322/pUC origin of replication
   4674..4733    +  enhancer       CMV enhancer (fragment): human cytomegalovirus immediate early enhancer
>Addgene plasmid #139284 | cfmTurquoise-N | addgene full sequence | sequence record 291944 | Addgene NGS Result
CGTTACATAACTTACGGTAAATGGCCCGCCTGGCTGACCGCCCAACGACCCCCGCCCATTGACGTCAATA
ATGACGTATGTTCCCATAGTAACGCCAATAGGGACTTTCCATTGACGTCAATGGGTGGAGTATTTACGGT
AAACTGCCCACTTGGCAGTACATCAAGTGTATCATATGCCAAGTACGCCCCCTATTGACGTCAATGACGG
TAAATGGCCCGCCTGGCATTATGCCCAGTACATGACCTTATGGGACTTTCCTACTTGGCAGTACATCTAC
GTATTAGTCATCGCTATTACCATGGTGATGCGGTTTTGGCAGTACATCAATGGGCGTGGATAGCGGTTTG
ACTCACGGGGATTTCCAAGTCTCCACCCCATTGACGTCAATGGGAGTTTGTTTTGGCACCAAAATCAACG
GGACTTTCCAAAATGTCGTAACAACTCCGCCCCATTGACGCAAATGGGCGGTAGGCGTGTACGGTGGGAG
GTCTATATAAGCAGAGCTGGTTTAGTGAACCGTCAGATCCGCTAGCGCTACCGGACTCAGATCTCGAGCT
CAAGCTTCGAATTCTGCAGTCGACGGTACCGCGGGCCCGGGATCCACCGGTCGCCACCATGGTGAGCAAG
GGCGAGGAGCTGTTCACCGGGGTGGTGCCCATCCTGGTCGAGCTGGACGGCGACGTAAACGGCCACAAGT
TCAGCGTGTCCGGCGAGGGCGAGGGCGATGCCACCTACGGCAAGCTGACCCTGAAGTTCATCTCCACCAC
CGGCAAGCTGCCCGTGCCCTGGCCCACCCTCGTGACCACCCTGTCCTGGGGCGTGCAGATGTTCGCCCGC
TACCCCGACCACATGAAGCAGCACGACTTCTTCAAGTCCGCCATGCCCGAAGGCTACGTCCAGGAGCGCA
CCATCTTCTTCAAGGACGACGGCAACTACAAGACCCGCGCCGAGGTGAAGTTCGAGGGCGACACCCTGGT
GAACCGCATCGAGCTGAAGGGCATCGACTTCAAGGAGGACGGCAACATCCTGGGGCACAAGCTGGAGTAC
AACTACATCAGCGACAACGTCTATATCACCGCCGACAAGCAGAAGAACGGCATCAAGGCCAACTTCAAGA
TCCGCCACAACATCGAGGACGGCGGCGTGCAGCTCGCCGACCACTACCAGCAGAACACCCCCATCGGCGA
CGGCCCCGTGCTGCTGCCCGACAACCACTACCTGAGCACCCAGTCCAAGCTGAGCAAAGACCCCAACGAG
AAGCGCGATCACATGGTCCTGCTGGAGTTCGTGACCGCCGCCGGGATCACTCTCGGCATGGACGAGCTGT
ACAAGTAAAGCGGCCGCGACTCTAGATCATAATCAGCCATACCACATTTGTAGAGGTTTTACTTGCTTTA
AAAAACCTCCCACACCTCCCCCTGAACCTGAAACATAAAATGAATGCAATTGTTGTTGTTAACTTGTTTA
TTGCAGCTTATAATGGTTACAAATAAAGCAATAGCATCACAAATTTCACAAATAAAGCATTTTTTTCACT
GCATTCTAGTTGTGGTTTGTCCAAACTCATCAATGTATCTTAAGGCGTAAATTGTAAGCGTTAATATTTT
GTTAAAATTCGCGTTAAATTTTTGTTAAATCAGCTCATTTTTTAACCAATAGGCCGAAATCGGCAAAATC
CCTTATAAATCAAAAGAATAGACCGAGATAGGGT
[37 nt withheld, positions 1715-1751]
AAAGAACGTGGACTCCAACGTCAAAGG
[49 nt withheld, positions 1779-1827]
T
[91 nt withheld, positions 1829-1919]
G
[124 nt withheld, positions 1921-2044]
CAGGTGGCACTTTTCGGGGAAATGTGCGCGGAACCCCTATTTGTTTATTTTTCTAAATACATTCAAATAT
GTATCCGCTCATGAGACAATAACCCTGATAAATGCTTCAATAATATTGAAAAAGGAAGAGTCCTGAGGCG
GAAAGAACCAGCTGTGGAATGTGTGTCAGTTAGGGTGTGGAAAGTCCCCAGGCTCCCCAGCAGGCAGAAG
TATGCAAAGCATGCATCTCAATTAGTCAGCAACCAGGTGTGGAAAGTCCCCAGGCTCCCCAGCAGGCAGA
AGTATGCAAAGCATGCATCTCAATTAGTCAGCAACCATAGTCCCGCCCCTAACTCCGCCCATCCCGCCCC
TAACTCCGCCCAGTTCCGCCCATTCTCCGCCCCATGGCTGACTAATTTTTTTTATTTATGCAGAGGCCGA
GGCCGCCTCGGCCTCTGAGCTATTCCAGAAGTAGTGAGGAGGCTTTTTTGGAGGCCTAGGCTTTTGCAAA
GATCGATCAAGAGACAGGATGAGGATCGTTTCGCATGATTGAACAAGATGGATTGCACGCAGGTTCTCCG
GCCGCTTGGGTGGAGAGGCTATTCGGCTATGACTGGGCACAACAGACAATCGGCTGCTCTGATGCCGCCG
TGTTCCGGCTGTCAGCGCAGGGGCGCCCGGTTCTTTTTGTCAAGACCGACCTGTCCGGTGCCCTGAATGA
ACTGCAAGACGAGGCAGCGCGGCTATCGTGGCTGGCCACGACGGGCGTTCCTTGCGCAGCTGTGCTCGAC
GTTGTCACTGAAGCGGGAAGGGACTGGCTGCTATTGGGCGAAGTGCCGGGGCAGGATCTCCTGTCATCTC
ACCTTGCTCCTGCCGAGAAAGTATCCATCATGGCTGATGCAATGCGGCGGCTGCATACGCTTGATCCGGC
TACCTGCCCATTCGACCACCAAGCGAAACATCGCATCGAGCGAGCACGTACTCGGATGGAAGCCGGTCTT
GTCGATCAGGATGATCTGGACGAAGAGCATCAGGGGCTCGCGCCAGCCGAACTGTTCGCCAGGCTCAAGG
CGAGCATGCCCGACGGCGAGGATCTCGTCGTGACCCATGGCGATGCCTGCTTGCCGAATATCATGGTGGA
AAATGGCCGCTTTTCTGGATTCATCGACTGTGGCCGGCTGGGTGTGGCGGACCGCTATCAGGACATAGCG
TTGGCTACCCGTGATATTGCTGAAGAGCTTGGCGGCGAATGGGCTGACCGCTTCCTCGTGCTTTACGGTA
TCGCCGCTCCCGATTCGCAGCGCATCGCCTTCTATCGCCTTCTTGACGAGTTCTTCTGAGCGGGACTCTG
GGGTTCGAAATGACCGACCAAGCGACGCCCAACCTGCCATCACGAGATTTCGATTCCACCGCCGCCTTCT
ATGAAAGGTTGGGCTTCGGAATCGTTTTCCGGGACGCCGGCTGGATGATCCTCCAGCGCGGGGATCTCAT
GCTGGAGTTCTTCGCCCACCCTAGGGGGAGGCTAACTGAAACACGGAAGGAGACAATACCGGAAGGAACC
CGCGCTATGACGGCAATAAAAAGACAGAATAAAACGCACGGTGTTGGGTCGTTTGTTCATAAACGCGGGG
TTCGGTCCCAGGGCTGGCACTCTGTCGATACCCCACCGAGACCCCATTGGGGCCAATACGCCCGCGTTTC
TTCCTTTTCCCCACCCCACCCCCCAAGTTCGGGTGAAGGCCCAGGGCTCGCAGCCAACGTCGGGGCGGCA
GGCCCTGCCATAGCCTCAGGTTACTCATATATACTTTAGATTGATTTAAAACTTCATTTTTAATTTAAAA
GGATCTAGGTGAAGATCCTTTTTGATAATCTCATGACCAAAATCCCTTAACGTGAGTTTTCGTTCCACTG
AGCGTCAGACCCCGTAGAAAAGATCAAAGGATCTTCTTGAGATCCTTTTTTTCTGCGCGTAATCTGCTGC
TTGCAAACAAAAAAACCACCGCTACCAGCGGTGGTTTGTTTGCCGGATCAAGAGCTACCAACTCTTTTTC
CGAAGGTAACTGGCTTCAGCAGAGCGCAGATACCAAATACTGTTCTTCTAGTGTAGCCGTAGTTAGGCCA
CCACTTCAAGAACTCTGTAGCACCGCCTACATACCTCGCTCTGCTAATCCTGTTACCAGTGGCTGCTGCC
AGTGGCGATAAGTCGTGTCTTACCGGGTTGGACTCAAGACGATAGTTACCGGATAAGGCGCAGCGGTCGG
GCTGAACGGGGGGTTCGTGCACACAGCCCAGCTTGGAGCGAACGACCTACACCGAACTGAGATACCTACA
GCGTGAGCTATGAGAAAGCGCCACGCTTCCCGAAGGGAGAAAGGCGGACAGGTATCCGGTAAGCGGCAGG
GTCGGAACAGGAGAGCGCACGAGGGAGCTTCCAGGGGGAAACGCCTGGTATCTTTATAGTCCTGTCGGGT
TTCGCCACCTCTGACTTGAGCGTCGATTTTTGTGATGCTCGTCAGGGGGGCGGAGCCTATGGAAAAACGC
CAGCAACGCGGCCTTTTTACGGTTCCTGGCCTTTTGCTGGCCTTTTGCTCACATGTTCTTTCCTGCGTTA
TCCCCTGATTCTGTGGATAACCGTATTACCGCCATGCATTAGTTATTAATAGTAATCAATTACGGGGTCA
TTAGTTCATAGCCCATATATGGAGTTCCG
